>Addgene plasmid #118882 | pOCC194 | depositor full sequence | sequence record 224672 | Full Sequence
AGCTGCCACCATTTTGTTCGCCCAGGACTCTAGCTATAGTTCTAGTGGTTGGCTACGTATACTCCGGAAT
ATTAATAGATCATGGAGATAATTAAAATGATAACCATCTCGCAAATAAATAAGTATTTTACTGTTTTCGT
AACAGTTTTGTAATAAAAAAACCTATAAATATTCCGGATTATTCATACCGTCCCACCATCGGGCGCGGAT
CGCCACCATGGCGGCCGCAAGCGCTATGGCCACAACCTGTTACATTGCACAAGATAAAAATATATCATCA
CGAACAGTAAAACTGTCTGCTTACATAAACAGTAATACAAGGGGTGTTATGCAGTTTAAGGTTTACACCT
ATAAAAGAGAGAGCCGTTATCGTCTGTTTGTGGATGTACAGAGTGATATTATTGACACGCCCGGGCGACG
GATGGTGATCCCCCTGGCCAGTGCCCGTCTGCTGTCAGATAAAGTCTCCCGTGAACTTTACCCGGTGGTG
CATATCGGGGATGAAAGCTGGCGCATGATGACCACCGATATGGCCAGTGTGCCGGTCTCCGTTATCGGGG
AAGAAGTGGCTGATCTCAGCCACCGCGAAAATGACATCAAAAACGCCATTAACCTGATGTTCTGGGGAAT
ATAAATGTCAGGCTCCCTTATACACAGCCAGTGGCGCGCCGGGATCCAGCAGCGGCAGAGAAAACTTGTA
TTTCCAGGGCATGGACAAAGACTGCGAAATGAAGCGCACCACCCTGGATAGCCCTCTGGGCAAGCTGGAA
CTGTCTGGGTGCGAACAGGGCCTGCACCGTATCATCTTCCTGGGCAAAGGAACATCTGCCGCCGACGCCG
TGGAAGTGCCTGCCCCAGCCGCCGTGCTGGGCGGACCAGAGCCACTGATGCAGGCCACCGCCTGGCTCAA
CGCCTACTTTCACCAGCCTGAGGCCATCGAGGAGTTCCCTGTGCCAGCCCTGCACCACCCAGTGTTCCAG
CAGGAGAGCTTTACCCGCCAGGTGCTGTGGAAACTGCTGAAAGTGGTGAAGTTCGGAGAGGTCATCAGCT
ACAGCCACCTGGCCGCCCTGGCCGGCAATCCCGCCGCCACCGCCGCCGTGAAAACCGCCCTGAGCGGAAA
TCCCGTGCCCATTCTGATCCCCTGCCACCGGGTGGTGCAGGGCGACCTGGACGTGGGGGGCTACGAGGGC
GGGCTCGCCGTGAAAGAGTGGCTGCTGGCCCACGAGGGCCACAGACTGGGCAAGCCTGGGCTGGGTCTGG
AAGTTCTGTTCCAGGGGCCGGGCAGCAGCCATCACCATCACCATCACAGTGGATAATAGAAGCTTGTCGA
GAAGTACTAGAGGATCATAATCAGCCATACCACATTTGTAGAGGTTTTACTTGCTTTAAAAAACCTCCCA
CACCTCCCCCTGAACCTGAAACATAAAATGAATGCAATTGTTGTTGTTAACTTGTTTATTGCAGCTTATA
ATGGTTACAAATAAAGCAATAGCATCACAAATTTCACAAATAAAGCATTTTTTTCACTGCATTCTAGTTG
TGGTTTGTCCAAACTCATCAATGTATCTTATCATGTCTGGATCTGATCACTGCTTGAGCCTAGGAGATCC
GAACCAGATAAGTGAAAGCCTGCATCCGCAGATCTTAATTAATAAAACACGATACATTGTTATTAGTACA
TTTATTAAGCGCTAGATTCTGTGCGTTGTTGATTTACAGACAATTGTTGTACGTATTTTAATAATTCATT
AAATTTATAATCTTTAGGGTGGTATGTTAGAGCGAAAATCAAATGATTTTCAGCGTCTTTATATCTGAAT
TTAAATATTAAATCCTCAATAGATTTGTAAAATAGGTTTCGATTAGTTTCAAACAAGGGTTGTTTTTCCG
AACCGATGGCTGGACTATCTAATGGATTTTCGCTCAACGCCACAAAACTTGCCAAATCTTGTAGCAGCAA
TCTAGCTTTGTCGATATTCGTTTGTGTTTTGTTTTGTAATAAAGGTTCGACGTCGTTCAAAATATTATGC
GCTTTTGTATTTCTTTCATCACTGTCGTTAGTGTACAATTGACTCGACGTAAACACGTTAAATAACGCTT
GGACATATTTAACATCGGGCGTGTTAGCTTTATTAGGCCGATTATCGTCGTCGTCCCAACCCTCGTCGTT
AGAAGTTGCTTCCGAAGACGATTTTGCCATAGCCACACGACGCCTATTAATTGTGTCGGCTAACACGTCC
GCGATCAAATTTGTAGTTGAGCTTTTTGGGCCTCATGGGCCTTCCGCTCACTGCCCGCTTTCCAGTCGGG
AAACCTGTCGTGCCAGCTGCATTAACATGGTCATAGCTGTTTCCTTGCGTATTGGGCGCTCTCCGCTTCC
TCGCTCACTGACTCGCTGCGCTCGGTCGTTCGGGTAAAGCCTGGGGTGCCTAATGAGCAAAAGGCCAGCA
AAAGGCCAGGAACCGTAAAAAGGCCGCGTTGCTGGCGTTTTTCCATAGGCTCCGCCCCCCTGACGAGCAT
CACAAAAATCGACGCTCAAGTCAGAGGTGGCGAAACCCGACAGGACTATAAAGATACCAGGCGTTTCCCC
CTGGAAGCTCCCTCGTGCGCTCTCCTGTTCCGACCCTGCCGCTTACCGGATACCTGTCCGCCTTTCTCCC
TTCGGGAAGCGTGGCGCTTTCTCATAGCTCACGCTGTAGGTATCTCAGTTCGGTGTAGGTCGTTCGCTCC
AAGCTGGGCTGTGTGCACGAACCCCCCGTTCAGCCCGACCGCTGCGCCTTATCCGGTAACTATCGTCTTG
AGTCCAACCCGGTAAGACACGACTTATCGCCACTGGCAGCAGCCACTGGTAACAGGATTAGCAGAGCGAG
GTATGTAGGCGGTGCTACAGAGTTCTTGAAGTGGTGGCCTAACTACGGCTACACTAGAAGAACAGTATTT
GGTATCTGCGCTCTGCTGAAGCCAGTTACCTTCGGAAAAAGAGTTGGTAGCTCTTGATCCGGCAAACAAA
CCACCGCTGGTAGCGGTGGTTTTTTTGTTTGCAAGCAGCAGATTACGCGCAGAAAAAAAGGATCTCAAGA
AGATCCTTTGATCTTTTCTACGGGGTCTGACGCTCAGTGGAACGAAAACTCACGTTAAGGGATTTTGGTC
ATGAGATTATCAAAAAGGATCTTCACCTAGATCCTTTTAAATTAAAAATGAAGTTTTAAATCAATCTAAA
GTATATATGAGTAAACTTGGTCTGACAGTTACCAATGCTTAATCAGTGAGGCACCTATCTCAGCGATCTG
TCTATTTCGTTCATCCATAGTTGCCTGACTCCCCGTCGTGTAGATAACTACGATACGGGAGGGCTTACCA
TCTGGCCCCAGTGCTGCAATGATACCGCGAGACCCACGCTCACCGGCTCCAGATTTATCAGCAATAAACC
AGCCAGCCGGAAGGGCCGAGCGCAGAAGTGGTCCTGCAACTTTATCCGCCTCCATCCAGTCTATTAATTG
TTGCCGGGAAGCTAGAGTAAGTAGTTCGCCAGTTAATAGTTTGCGCAACGTTGTTGCCATTGCTGCAGGC
ATCGTGGTGTCACGCTCGTCGTTTGGTATGGCTTCATTCAGCTCCGGTTCCCAACGATCAAGGCGAGTTA
CATGATCCCCCATGTTGTGCAAAAAAGCGGTTAGCTCCTTCGGTCCTCCGATCGTTGTCAGAAGTAAGTT
GGCCGCAGTGTTATCACTCATGGTTATGGCAGCACTGCATAATTCTCTTACTGTCATGCCATCCGTAAGA
TGCTTTTCTGTGACTGGTGAGTACTCAACCAAGTCATTCTGAGAATAGTGTATGCGGCGACCGAGTTGCT
CTTGCCCGGCGTCAACACGGGATAATACCGCGCCACATAGCAGAACTTTAAAAGTGCTCATCATTGGAAA
ACGTTCTTCGGGGCGAAAACTCTCAAGGATCTTACCGCTGTTGAGATCCAGTTCGATGTAACCCACTCGT
GCACCCAACTGATCTTCAGCATCTTTTACTTTCACCAGCGTTTCTGGGTGAGCAAAAACAGGAAGGCAAA
ATGCCGCAAAAAAGGGAATAAGGGCGACACGGAAATGTTGAATACTCATTACTCTTCCTTTTTCAATATT
ATTGAAGCATTTATCAGGGTTATTGTCTCATGAGCGGATACATATTTGAATGTATTTAGAAAAATAAACA
AATAGGGGTTCCGCGCACATTTCCCCGAAAAGTGCCACCTAAATTGTAAGCGTTAATATTTTGTTAAAAT
TCGCGTTAAATTTTTGTTAAATCAGCTCATTTTTTAACCAATAGGCCGAAATCGGCAAAATCCCTTATAA
ATCAAAAGAATAGACCGAGATAGGGTTGAGTGGCCGCTACAGGGCGCTCCCATTCGCCATTCAGGCTGCG
CAACTGTTGGGAAGGGCGTTTCGGTGCGGGCCTCTTCGCTATTACGCCAGCTGGCGAAAGGGGGATGTGC
TGCAAGGCGATTAAGTTGGGTAACGCCAGGGTTTTCCCAGTCACGACGTTGTAAAACGACGGCCAGTGAG
CGCGACGTAATACGACTCACTATAGGGCGAATTGGCGGAAGGCCGTCAAGGCCGTGACGTTAAAACTATT
AAGCCATCCAATCGACCGTTAGTCGAATCAGGACCGCTGGTGCGAGAAGCCGCGAAGTATGGCGAATGCA
TCGTATAACGTGTGGAGTCCGCTCATTAGAGCGTCATGTTTAGACAAGAAAGCTACATATTTAATTGATC
CCGATGATTTTATTGATAAATTGACCCTAACTCCATACACGGTATTCTACAATGGCGGGGTTTTGGTCAA
AATTTCCGGACTGCGATTGTACATGCTGTTAACGGCTCCGCCCACTATTAATGAAATTAAAAATTCCAAT
TTTAAAAAACGCAGCAAGAGAAACATTTGTATGAAAGAATGCGTAGAAGGAAAGAAAAATGTCGTGGACA
TGCTGAACAACAAGATTAATATGCCTCCGTGTATAAAAAAAATATTGAACGATTTGAAAGAAAACAATGT
ACCGCGCGGCGGTATGTACAGGAAGAGGTTTATACTAAACTGTTACATTGCAAACGTGGTTTCGTGTGCC
AAGTGTGAAAACCGATGTTTAATCAAGGCTCTGACGCATTTCTACAACCACGACTCCAAGTGTGTGGGTG
AAGTCATGCATCTTTTAATCAAATCCCAAGATGTGTATAAACCACCAAACTGCCAAAAAATGAAAACTGT
GGACAAGCTCTGTCCGTTTGCTGGCAACTGCAAGGGTCTCAATCCTATTTGTAATTATTGAATAATAAAA
CAATTATAAATGCTAAATTTGTTTTTTATTAACGATACAAACCAAACGCAACAAGAACATTTGTAGTATT
ATCTATAATTGAAAACGCGTAGTTATAATCGCTGAGGTAATATTTAAAATCATTTTCAAATGATTCACAG
TTAATTTGCGACAATATAATTTTATTTTCACATAAACTAGACGCCTTGTCGTCTTCTTCTTCGTATTCCT
TCTCTTTTTCATTTTTCTCCTCATAAAAATTAACATAGTTATTATCGTATCCATATATGTATCTATCGTA
TAGAGTAAATTTTTTGTTGTCATAAATATATATGTCTTTTTTAATGGGGTGTATAGTACCGCTGCGCATA
GTTTTTCTGTAATTTACAACAGTGCTATTTTCTGGTAGTTCTTCGGAGTGTGTTGCTTTAATTATTAAAT
TTATATAATCAATGAATTTGGGATCGTCGGTTTTGTACAATATGTTGCCGGCATAGTACGCAGCTTCTTC
TAGTTCAATTACACCATTTTTTAGCAGCACCGGATTAACATAACTTTCCAAAATGTTGTACGAACCGTTA
AACAAAAACAGTTCACCTCCCTTTTCTATACTATTGTCTGCGAGCAGTTGTTTGTTGTTAAAAATAACAG
CCATTGTAATGAGACGCACAAACTAATATCACA
Features (pLannotate 1.2.2; 17 found; start..end, strand, type, name):
     79..170     +  promoter       polyhedrin promoter: polh from Autographa californica; promoter for the baculovirus polyhedrin gene
    329..631     +  CDS            ccdB: CCDB_ECOLI - Also known as G, letB, letD. Experimental evidence at protein level: Swiss-Prot protein existence level 1. Toxic component of a type II toxin-antitoxin (TA) system, functioning in plasmid maintainence. Responsible for the post- segregational killing (PSK) of plasmid-free cells, also referred to as a plasmid addiction system. Half-life of over 2 hours. Cell killing by CcdB is accompanied by filamentation, defects in chromosome and plasmid segregation, defects in cell division, formation of anucleate cells, decreased DNA synthesis and plasmid loss. Interferes with the activity of DN
    711..1256    +  CDS            SNAP-tag®: human O6-alkylguanine-DNA-alkyltransferase variant that forms covalent bonds with benzylguanine derivatives fast-reacting variant, optimized for mammalian expression
   1290..1307    +  CDS            7xHis (fragment): 6xHis affinity tag
   1343..1426    +  CDS            large T antigen (fragment): large T antigen from SV40 (simian virus 40)
   1449..1583    +  polyA_signal   SV40 poly(A) signal: SV40 polyadenylation signal
   1656..2028    +  3'UTR          polyhedrin 3' UTR: 3' UTR from the Autographa californica nucleopolyhedrovirus polyhedrin gene (Suzuki et al., 2006)
   2288..2335    -  CDS            lacI (fragment): lac repressor; lacI; The lac repressor binds to the lac operator to inhibit transcription in E. coli. This inhibition can be relieved by adding lactose or isopropyl-β-D-thiogalactopyranoside (IPTG).
   2372..2412    -  rep_origin     RSF ori (fragment): Plasmids containing the RSF 1030 origin of replication can be propagated in E. coli cells that contain additional plasmids with compatible origins.
   2490..3078    -  rep_origin     ori: high-copy-number ColE1/pMB1/pBR322/pUC origin of replication
   3249..4109    -  CDS            AmpR: β-lactamase; bla; confers resistance to ampicillin, carbenicillin, and related antibiotics
   4111..4215    -  promoter       AmpR promoter: bla
   4241..4372    -  rep_origin     M13 ori (fragment): M13 bacteriophage origin of replication; arrow indicates direction of (+) strand synthesis
   4393..4549    -  CDS            lacZα (fragment): LacZα fragment of β-galactosidase; lacZ fragment
   4558..4576    +  promoter       T7 promoter: promoter for bacteriophage T7 RNA polymerase
   4679..5308    +  CDS            LEF-2: LEF2_NPVAC - Experimental evidence at protein level: Swiss-Prot protein existence level 1. Plays an essential role in viral DNA replication. Does not seem to participate in the initiation step but is rather important for the amplification of DNA. Also required for expression from the vp39 and polh promoters. From Autographa californica nuclear polyhedrosis virus (AcMNPV).
   5349..5954    +  CDS            ORF603: baculovirus ORF603 protein
