>Addgene plasmid #118882 | pOCC194 | addgene full sequence | sequence record 232359 | Addgene NGS Result
ATCATGGAGATAATTAAAATGATAACCATCTCGCAAATAAATAAGTATTTTACTGTTTTCGTAACAGTTT
TGTAATAAAAAAACCTATAAATATTCCGGATTATTCATACCGTCCCACCATCGGGCGCGGATCGCCACCA
TGGCGGCCGCAAGCGCTATGGCCACAACCTGTTACATTGCACAAGATAAAAATATATCATCACGAACAGT
AAAACTGTCTGCTTACATAAACAGTAATACAAGGGGTGTTATGCAGTTTAAGGTTTACACCTATAAAAGA
GAGAGCCGTTATCGTCTGTTTGTGGATGTACAGAGTGATATTATTGACACGCCCGGGCGACGGATGGTGA
TCCCCCTGGCCAGTGCCCGTCTGCTGTCAGATAAAGTCTCCCGTGAACTTTACCCGGTGGTGCATATCGG
GGATGAAAGCTGGCGCATGATGACCACCGATATGGCCAGTGTGCCGGTCTCCGTTATCGGGGAAGAAGTG
GCTGATCTCAGCCACCGCGAAAATGACATCAAAAACGCCATTAACCTGATGTTCTGGGGAATATAAATGT
CAGGCTCCCTTATACACAGCCAGTGGCGCGCCGGGATCCAGCAGCGGCAGAGAAAACTTGTATTTCCAGG
GCATGGACAAAGACTGCGAAATGAAGCGCACCACCCTGGATAGCCCTCTGGGCAAGCTGGAACTGTCTGG
GTGCGAACAGGGCCTGCACCGTATCATCTTCCTGGGCAAAGGAACATCTGCCGCCGACGCCGTGGAAGTG
CCTGCCCCAGCCGCCGTGCTGGGCGGACCAGAGCCACTGATGCAGGCCACCGCCTGGCTCAACGCCTACT
TTCACCAGCCTGAGGCCATCGAGGAGTTCCCTGTGCCAGCCCTGCACCACCCAGTGTTCCAGCAGGAGAG
CTTTACCCGCCAGGTGCTGTGGAAACTGCTGAAAGTGGTGAAGTTCGGAGAGGTCATCAGCTACAGCCAC
CTGGCCGCCCTGGCCGGCAATCCCGCCGCCACCGCCGCCGTGAAAACCGCCCTGAGCGGAAATCCCGTGC
CCATTCTGATCCCCTGCCACCGGGTGGTGCAGGGCGACCTGGACGTGGGGGGCTACGAGGGCGGGCTCGC
CGTGAAAGAGTGGCTGCTGGCCCACGAGGGCCACAGACTGGGCAAGCCTGGGCTGGGTCTGGAAGTTCTG
TTCCAGGGGCCGGGCAGCAGCCATCACCATCACCATCACAGTGGATAATAGAAGCTTGTCGAGAAGTACT
AGAGGATCATAATCAGCCATACCACATTTGTAGAGGTTTTACTTGCTTTAAAAAACCTCCCACACCTCCC
CCTGAACCTGAAACATAAAATGAATGCAATTGTTGTTGTTAACTTGTTTATTGCAGCTTATAATGGTTAC
AAATAAAGCAATAGCATCACAAATTTCACAAATAAAGCATTTTTTTCACTGCATTCTAGTTGTGGTTTGT
CCAAACTCATCAATGTATCTTATCATGTCTGGATCTGATCACTGCTTGAGCCTAGGAGATCCGAACCAGA
TAAGTGAAAGCCTGCATCCGCAGATCTTAATTAATAAAACACGATACATTGTTATTAGTACATTTATTAA
GCGCTAGATTCTGTGCGTTGTTGATTTACAGACAATTGTTGTACGTATTTTAATAATTCATTAAATTTAT
AATCTTTAGGGTGGTATGTTAGAGCGAAAATCAAATGATTTTCAGCGTCTTTATATCTGAATTTAAATAT
TAAATCCTCAATAGATTTGTAAAATAGGTTTCGATTAGTTTCAAACAAGGGTTGTTTTTCCGAACCGATG
GCTGGACTATCTAATGGATTTTCGCTCAACGCCACAAAACTTGCCAAATCTTGTAGCAGCAATCTAGCTT
TGTCGATATTCGTTTGTGTTTTGTTTTGTAATAAAGGTTCGACGTCGTTCAAAATATTATGCGCTTTTGT
ATTTCTTTCATCACTGTCGTTAGTGTACAATTGACTCGACGTAAACACGTTAAATAACGCTTGGACATAT
TTAACATCGGGCGTGTTAGCTTTATTAGGCCGATTATCGTCGTCGTCCCAACCCTCGTCGTTAGAAGTTG
CTTCCGAAGACGATTTTGCCATAGCCACACGACGCCTATTAATTGTGTCGGCTAACACGTCCGCGATCAA
ATTTGTAGTTGAGCTTTTTGGGCCTCATGGGCCTTCCGCTCACTGCCCGCTTTCCAGTCGGGAAACCTGT
CGTGCCAGCTGCATTAACATGGTCATAGCTGTTTCCTTGCGTATTGGGCGCTCTCCGCTTCCTCGCTCAC
TGACTCGCTGCGCTCGGTCGTTCGGGTAAAGCCTGGGGTGCCTAATGAGCAAAAGGCCAGCAAAAGGCCA
GGAACCGTAAAAAGGCCGCGTTGCTGGCGTTTTTCCATAGGCTCCGCCCCCCTGACGAGCATCACAAAAA
TCGACGCTCAAGTCAGAGGTGGCGAAACCCGACAGGACTATAAAGATACCAGGCGTTTCCCCCTGGAAGC
TCCCTCGTGCGCTCTCCTGTTCCGACCCTGCCGCTTACCGGATACCTGTCCGCCTTTCTCCCTTCGGGAA
GCGTGGCGCTTTCTCATAGCTCACGCTGTAGGTATCTCAGTTCGGTGTAGGTCGTTCGCTCCAAGCTGGG
CTGTGTGCACGAACCCCCCGTTCAGCCCGACCGCTGCGCCTTATCCGGTAACTATCGTCTTGAGTCCAAC
CCGGTAAGACACGACTTATCGCCACTGGCAGCAGCCACTGGTAACAGGATTAGCAGAGCGAGGTATGTAG
GCGGTGCTACAGAGTTCTTGAAGTGGTGGCCTAACTACGGCTACACTAGAAGAACAGTATTTGGTATCTG
CGCTCTGCTGAAGCCAGTTACCTTCGGAAAAAGAGTTGGTAGCTCTTGATCCGGCAAACAAACCACCGCT
GGTAGCGGTGGTTTTTTTGTTTGCAAGCAGCAGATTACGCGCAGAAAAAAAGGATCTCAAGAAGATCCTT
TGATCTTTTCTACGGGGTCTGACGCTCAGTGGAACGAAAACTCACGTTAAGGGATTTTGGTCATGAGATT
ATCAAAAAGGATCTTCACCTAGATCCTTTTAAATTAAAAATGAAGTTTTAAATCAATCTAAAGTATATAT
GAGTAAACTTGGTCTGACAGTTACCAATGCTTAATCAGTGAGGCACCTATCTCAGCGATCTGTCTATTTC
GTTCATCCATAGTTGCCTGACTCCCCGTCGTGTAGATAACTACGATACGGGAGGGCTTACCATCTGGCCC
CAGTGCTGCAATGATACCGCGAGAACCACGCTCACCGGCTCCAGATTTATCAGCAATAAACCAGCCAGCC
GGAAGGGCCGAGCGCAGAAGTGGTCCTGCAACTTTATCCGCCTCCATCCAGTCTATTAATTGTTGCCGGG
AAGCTAGAGTAAGTAGTTCGCCAGTTAATAGTTTGCGCAACGTTGTTGCCATTGCTACAGGCATCGTGGT
GTCACGCTCGTCGTTTGGTATGGCTTCATTCAGCTCCGGTTCCCAACGATCAAGGCGAGTTACATGATCC
CCCATGTTGTGCAAAAAAGCGGTTAGCTCCTTCGGTCCTCCGATCGTTGTCAGAAGTAAGTTGGCCGCAG
TGTTATCACTCATGGTTATGGCAGCACTGCATAATTCTCTTACTGTCATGCCATCCGTAAGATGCTTTTC
TGTGACTGGTGAGTACTCAACCAAGTCATTCTGAGAATAGTGTATGCGGCGACCGAGTTGCTCTTGCCCG
GCGTCAATACGGGATAATACCGCGCCACATAGCAGAACTTTAAAAGTGCTCATCATTGGAAAACGTTCTT
CGGGGCGAAAACTCTCAAGGATCTTACCGCTGTTGAGATCCAGTTCGATGTAACCCACTCGTGCACCCAA
CTGATCTTCAGCATCTTTTACTTTCACCAGCGTTTCTGGGTGAGCAAAAACAGGAAGGCAAAATGCCGCA
AAAAAGGGAATAAGGGCGACACGGAAATGTTGAATACTCATACTCTTCCTTTTTCAATATTATTGAAGCA
TTTATCAGGGTTATTGTCTCATGAGCGGATACATATTTGAATGTATTTAGAAAAATAAACAAATAGGGGT
TCCGCGCACATTTCCCCGAAAAGTGCCACCTAAATTGTAAGCGTTAATATTTTGTTAAAATTCGCGTTAA
ATTTTTGTTAAATCAGCTCATTTTTTAACCAATAGGCCGAAATCGGCAAAATCCCTTATAAATCAAAAGA
ATAGACCGAGATAGGGTTGAGTGGCCGCTACAGGGCGCTCCCATTCGCCATTCAGGCTGCGCAACTGTTG
GGAAGGGCGTTTCGGTGCGGGCCTCTTCGCTATTACGCCAGCTGGCGAAAGGGGGATGTGCTGCAAGGCG
ATTAAGTTGGGTAACGCCAGGGTTTTCCCAGTCACGACGTTGTAAAACGACGGCCAGTGAGCGCGACGTA
ATACGACTCACTATAGGGCGAATTGGCGGAAGGCCGTCAAGGCCGTGACGTTAAAACTATTAAGCCATCC
AATCGACCGTTAGTCGAATCAGGACCGCTGGTGCGAGAAGCCGCGAAGTATGGCGAATGCATCGTATAAC
GTGTGGAGTCCGCTCATTAGAGCGTCATGTTTAGACAAGAAAGCTACATATTTAATTGATCCCGATGATT
TTATTGATAAATTGACCCTAACTCCATACACGGTATTCTACAATGGCGGGGTTTTGGTCAAAATTTCCGG
ACTGCGATTGTACATGCTGTTAACGGCTCCGCCCACTATTAATGAAATTAAAAATTCCAATTTTAAAAAA
CGCAGCAAGAGAAACATTTGTATGAAAGAATGCGTAGAAGGAAAGAAAAATGTCGTGGACATGCTGAACA
ACAAGATTAATATGCCTCCGTGTATAAAAAAAATATTGAACGATTTGAAAGAAAACAATGTACCGCGCGG
CGGTATGTACAGGAAGAGGTTTATACTAAACTGTTACATTGCAAACGTGGTTTCGTGTGCCAAGTGTGAA
AACCGATGTTTAATCAAGGCTCTGACGCATTTCTACAACCACGACTCCAAGTGTGTGGGTGAAGTCATGC
ATCTTTTAATCAAATCCCAAGATGTGTATAAACCACCAAACTGCCAAAAAATGAAAACTGTGGACAAGCT
CTGTCCGTTTGCTGGCAACTGCAAGGGTCTCAATCCTATTTGTAATTATTGAATAATAAAACAATTATAA
ATGCTAAATTTGTTTTTTATTAACGATACAAACCAAACGCAACAAGAACATTTGTAGTATTATCTATAAT
TGAAAACGCGTAGTTATAATCGCTGAGGTAATATTTAAAATCATTTTCAAATGATTCACAGTTAATTTGC
GACAATATAATTTTATTTTCACATAAACTAGACGCCTTGTCGTCTTCTTCTTCGTATTCCTTCTCTTTTT
CATTTTTCTCCTCATAAAAATTAACATAGTTATTATCGTATCCATATATGTATCTATCGTATAGAGTAAA
TTTTTTGTTGTCATAAATATATATGTCTTTTTTAATGGGGTGTATAGTACCGCTGCGCATAGTTTTTCTG
TAATTTACAACAGTGCTATTTTCTGGTAGTTCTTCGGAGTGTGTTGCTTTAATTATTAAATTTATATAAT
CAATGAATTTGGGATCGTCGGTTTTGTACAATATGTTGCCGGCATAGTACGCAGCTTCTTCTAGTTCAAT
TACACCATTTTTTAGCAGCACCGGATTAACATAACTTTCCAAAATGTTGTACGAACCGTTAAACAAAAAC
AGTTCACCTCCCTTTTCTATACTATTGTCTGCGAGCAGTTGTTTGTTGTTAAAAATAACAGCCATTGTAA
TGAGACGCACAAACTAATATCACAAGCTGCCACCATTTTGTTCGCCCAGGACTCTAGCTATAGTTCTAGT
GGTTGGCTACGTATACTCCGGAATATTAATAG
Features (pLannotate 1.2.2; 17 found; start..end, strand, type, name):
      1..92      +  promoter       polyhedrin promoter: polh from Autographa californica; promoter for the baculovirus polyhedrin gene
    251..553     +  CDS            ccdB: CCDB_ECOLI - Also known as G, letB, letD. Experimental evidence at protein level: Swiss-Prot protein existence level 1. Toxic component of a type II toxin-antitoxin (TA) system, functioning in plasmid maintainence. Responsible for the post- segregational killing (PSK) of plasmid-free cells, also referred to as a plasmid addiction system. Half-life of over 2 hours. Cell killing by CcdB is accompanied by filamentation, defects in chromosome and plasmid segregation, defects in cell division, formation of anucleate cells, decreased DNA synthesis and plasmid loss. Interferes with the activity of DN
    633..1178    +  CDS            SNAP-tag®: human O6-alkylguanine-DNA-alkyltransferase variant that forms covalent bonds with benzylguanine derivatives fast-reacting variant, optimized for mammalian expression
   1212..1229    +  CDS            7xHis (fragment): 6xHis affinity tag
   1265..1348    +  CDS            large T antigen (fragment): large T antigen from SV40 (simian virus 40)
   1371..1505    +  polyA_signal   SV40 poly(A) signal: SV40 polyadenylation signal
   1578..1950    +  3'UTR          polyhedrin 3' UTR: 3' UTR from the Autographa californica nucleopolyhedrovirus polyhedrin gene (Suzuki et al., 2006)
   2210..2257    -  CDS            lacI (fragment): lac repressor; lacI; The lac repressor binds to the lac operator to inhibit transcription in E. coli. This inhibition can be relieved by adding lactose or isopropyl-β-D-thiogalactopyranoside (IPTG).
   2294..2334    -  rep_origin     RSF ori (fragment): Plasmids containing the RSF 1030 origin of replication can be propagated in E. coli cells that contain additional plasmids with compatible origins.
   2412..3000    -  rep_origin     ori: high-copy-number ColE1/pMB1/pBR322/pUC origin of replication
   3171..4031    -  CDS            AmpR: β-lactamase; bla; confers resistance to ampicillin, carbenicillin, and related antibiotics
   4032..4136    -  promoter       AmpR promoter: bla
   4162..4293    -  rep_origin     M13 ori (fragment): M13 bacteriophage origin of replication; arrow indicates direction of (+) strand synthesis
   4314..4470    -  CDS            lacZα (fragment): LacZα fragment of β-galactosidase; lacZ fragment
   4479..4497    +  promoter       T7 promoter: promoter for bacteriophage T7 RNA polymerase
   4600..5229    +  CDS            LEF-2: LEF2_NPVAC - Experimental evidence at protein level: Swiss-Prot protein existence level 1. Plays an essential role in viral DNA replication. Does not seem to participate in the initiation step but is rather important for the amplification of DNA. Also required for expression from the vp39 and polh promoters. From Autographa californica nuclear polyhedrosis virus (AcMNPV).
   5270..5875    +  CDS            ORF603: baculovirus ORF603 protein
