[The description below was written by a language model from this plasmid's Addgene catalogue record and pLannotate feature annotations shown in this document.]
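Description:
pOCC194 is a baculovirus transfer (shuttle) vector built on the pOET1 backbone and belonging to the FlexiBAC system. It is intended for making recombinant baculoviruses with the FlashBac bacmid, for protein expression in insect cells. In E. coli it replicates from a high-copy ColE1/pUC-type origin and is selected with ampicillin through the bla gene. Because the empty vector carries the toxic ccdB gene, it is maintained in the ccdB-tolerant strain DB3.1. The two sequence records (about 6 kb each) give the same feature set, offset only by the numbering start point and a single nucleotide.

The expression cassette is driven by the very late AcMNPV polyhedrin (polH) promoter. Downstream lies a NcoI-NotI-ccdB-AscI stuffer, followed in frame by a TEV protease site, the SNAP-tag, a 3C protease site, a His6 tag and a stop codon before HindIII. A gene of interest is cloned between NotI and AscI, replacing ccdB. This provides counter-selection against uncut or religated parental plasmid in standard strains. The resulting protein carries a C-terminal SNAP-His6 module: His6 allows metal-affinity purification and can be removed with 3C, while SNAP allows covalent labelling with benzylguanine substrates and can be removed, together with everything after it, by TEV cleavage. An SV40 poly(A) signal and the polyhedrin 3' UTR follow the cassette.

The LEF-2 and ORF603 sequences lie upstream of the cassette, and the polyhedrin-locus sequence lies downstream. Together they act as the flanks for homologous recombination with the bacmid in insect cells. Small lacI, RSF ori, M13 ori and lacZα fragments and a T7 promoter appear to be backbone remnants. No gene of interest is present in the plasmid as deposited.
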