Addgene plasmid #118882: pOCC194
Purpose: shuttle vector for baculovirus production, using FlashBac bacmid; for recombinant protein with C-terminal SNAP tag, cleavable with TEV, and C-terminal HIS6 tag, cleavable with 3C
Depositing lab: Marc Bickle & PEPC MPI CBG. Depositing organization: Max Planck Institute of Molecular Cell Biology and Genetics. Publication: FlexiBAC: a versatile, open-source baculovirus vector system for protein expression, secretion, and proteolytic processing. Lemaitre RP, Bogdanova A, Borgonovo B, Woodruff JB, Drechsel DN. BMC Biotechnol. 2019 Mar 29;19(1):20. doi: 10.1186/s12896-019-0512-z. PubMed 30925874.
Backbone
  Vector backbone: pOET1
  Backbone size w/o insert (bp): 4900
  Vector type: Insect Expression
Growth in bacteria
  Bacterial resistance: Ampicillin, 100 μg/mL
  Growth temperature: 37°C
  Growth strain: DB3.1
  Copy number: High Copy
Gene/Insert
  Gene/Insert name: NcoI-NotI-ccdB-AscI-TEV-SNAP-3C-HIS6-stop-HindIII cassette
  Promoter: polH
  Tag / fusion protein: SNAP tag, cleavable with TEV protease, HIS6, cleavable with 3C protease (C terminal on backbone)
  Cloning method: Restriction Enzyme; 5′ cloning site NotI (unknown if destroyed); 3′ cloning site AscI (unknown if destroyed)
Terms and licenses: Academic/Nonprofit Terms; Industry Terms: Not Available to Industry
How to cite: pOCC194 was a gift from Marc Bickle & PEPC MPI CBG (Addgene plasmid # 118882 ; http://n2t.net/addgene:118882 ; RRID:Addgene_118882)
